>Addgene plasmid #162681 | pCJ208 | addgene full sequence | sequence record 321444 | Addgene NGS Result
TGGCGAATGGG
[124 nt withheld, positions 12-135]
C
[91 nt withheld, positions 137-227]
A
[49 nt withheld, positions 229-277]
CCTTTGACGTTGGAGTCCACGTTCTTT
[37 nt withheld, positions 305-341]
ACCCTATCTCGGTCTATTCTTTTGATTTATAAGGGATTTTGCCGATTTCGGCCTATTGGTTAAAAAATGA
GCTGATTTAACAAAAATTTAACGCGAATTTTAACAAAATATTAACGCTTACAATTTAGGTGGCACTTTTC
GGGGAAATGTGCGCGGAACCCCTATTTGTTTATTTTTCTAAATACATTCAAATATGTATCCGCTCATGAG
ACAATAACCCTGATAAATGCTTCAATAATATTGAAAAAGGAAGAGTATGAGTATTCAACATTTCCGTGTC
GCCCTTATTCCCTTTTTTGCGGCATTTTGCCTTCCTGTTTTTGCTCACCCAGAAACGCTGGTGAAAGTAA
AAGATGCTGAAGATCAGTTGGGTGCACGAGTGGGTTACATCGAACTGGATCTCAACAGCGGTAAGATCCT
TGAGAGTTTTCGCCCCGAAGAACGTTTTCCAATGATGAGCACTTTTAAAGTTCTGCTATGTGGCGCGGTA
TTATCCCGTATTGACGCCGGGCAAGAGCAACTCGGTCGCCGCATACACTATTCTCAGAATGACTTGGTTG
AGTACTCACCAGTCACAGAAAAGCATCTTACGGATGGCATGACAGTAAGAGAATTATGCAGTGCTGCCAT
AACCATGAGTGATAACACTGCGGCCAACTTACTTCTGACAACGATCGGAGGACCGAAGGAGCTAACCGCT
TTTTTGCACAACATGGGGGATCATGTAACTCGCCTTGATCGTTGGGAACCGGAGCTGAATGAAGCCATAC
CAAACGACGAGCGTGACACCACGATGCCTGCAGCAATGGCAACAACGTTGCGCAAACTATTAACTGGCGA
ACTACTTACTCTAGCTTCCCGGCAACAATTAATAGACTGGATGGAGGCGGATAAAGTTGCAGGACCACTT
CTGCGCTCGGCCCTTCCGGCTGGCTGGTTTATTGCTGATAAATCTGGAGCCGGTGAGCGTGGGTCTCGCG
GTATCATTGCAGCACTGGGGCCAGATGGTAAGCCCTCCCGTATCGTAGTTATCTACACGACGGGGAGTCA
GGCAACTATGGATGAACGAAATAGACAGATCGCTGAGATAGGTGCCTCACTGATTAAGCATTGGTAACTG
TCAGACCAAGTTTACTCATATATACTTTAGATTGATTTAAAACTTCATTTTTAATTTAAAAGGATCTAGG
TGAAGATCCTTTTTGATAATCTCATGACCAAAATCCCTTAACGTGAGTTTTCGTTCCACTGAGCGTCAGA
CCCCGTAGAAAAGATCAAAGGATCTTCTTGAGATCCTTTTTTTCTGCGCGTAATCTGCTGCTTGCAAACA
AAAAAACCACCGCTACCAGCGGTGGTTTGTTTGCCGGATCAAGAGCTACCAACTCTTTTTCCGAAGGTAA
CTGGCTTCAGCAGAGCGCAGATACCAAATACTGTCCTTCTAGTGTAGCCGTAGTTAGGCCACCACTTCAA
GAACTCTGTAGCACCGCCTACATACCTCGCTCTGCTAATCCTGTTACCAGTGGCTGCTGCCAGTGGCGAT
AAGTCGTGTCTTACCGGGTTGGACTCAAGACGATAGTTACCGGATAAGGCGCAGCGGTCGGGCTGAACGG
GGGGTTCGTGCACACAGCCCAGCTTGGAGCGAACGACCTACACCGAACTGAGATACCTACAGCGTGAGCT
ATGAGAAAGCGCCACGCTTCCCGAAGGGAGAAAGGCGGACAGGTATCCGGTAAGCGGCAGGGTCGGAACA
GGAGAGCGCACGAGGGAGCTTCCAGGGGGAAACGCCTGGTATCTTTATAGTCCTGTCGGGTTTCGCCACC
TCTGACTTGAGCGTCGATTTTTGTGATGCTCGTCAGGGGGGCGGAGCCTATGGAAAAACGCCAGCAACGC
GGCCTTTTTACGGTTCCTGGCCTTTTGCTGGCCTTTTGCTCACATGTTCTTTCCTGCGTTATCCCCTGAT
TCTGTGGATAACCGTATTACCGCCTTTGAGTGAGCTGATACCGCTCGCCGCAGCCGAACGACCGAGCGCA
GCGAGTCAGTGAGCGAGGAAGCGGAAGAGCGCCTGATGCGGTATTTTCTCCTTACGCATCTGTGCGGTAT
TTCACACCGCAATGGTGCACTCTCAGTACAATCTGCTCTGATGCCGCATAGTTAAGCCAGTATACACTCC
GCTATCGCTACGTGACTGGGTCATGGCTGCGCCCCGACACCCGCCAACACCCGCTGACGCGCCCTGACGG
GCTTGTCTGCTCCCGGCATCCGCTTACAGACAAGCTGTGACCGTCTCCGGGAGCTGCATGTGTCAGAGGT
TTTCACCGTCATCACCGAAACGCGCGAGGCAGCTGCGGTAAAGCTCATCAGCGTGGTCGTGAAGCGATTC
ACAGATGTCTGCCTGTTCATCCGCGTCCAGCTCGTTGAGTTTCTCCAGAAGCGTTAATGTCTGGCTTCTG
ATAAAGCGGGCCATGTTAAGGGCGGTTTTTTCCTGTTTGGTCACTGATGCCTCCGTGTAAGGGGGATTTC
TGTTCATGGGGGTAATGATACCGATGAAACGAGAGAGGATGCTCACGATACGGGTTACTGATGATGAACA
TGCCCGGTTACTGGAACGTTGTGAGGGTAAACAACTGGCGGTATGGATGCGGCGGGACCAGAGAAAAATC
ACTCAGGGTCAATGCCAGCGCTTCGTTAATACAGATGTAGGTGTTCCACAGGGTAGCCAGCAGCATCCTG
CGATGCAGATCCGGAACATAATGGTGCAGGGCGCTGACTTCCGCGTTTCCAGACTTTACGAAACACGGAA
ACCGAAGACCATTCATGTTGTTGCTCAGGTCGCAGACGTTTTGCAGCAGCAGTCGCTTCACGTTCGCTCG
CGTATCGGTGATTCATTCTGCTAACCAGTAAGGCAACCCCGCCAGCCTAGCCGGGTCCTCAACGACAGGA
GCACGATCATGCGCACCCGTGGGGCCGCCATGCCGGCGATAATGGCCTGCTTCTCGCCGAAACGTTTGGT
GGCGGGACCAGTGACGAAGGCTTGAGCGAGGGCGTGCAAGATTCCGAATACCGCAAGCGACAGGCCGATC
ATCGTCGCGCTCCAGCGAAAGCGGTCCTCGCCGAAAATGACCCAGAGCGCTGCCGGCACCTGTCCTACGA
GTTGCATGATAAAGAAGACAGTCATAAGTGCGGCGACGATAGTCATGCCCCGCGCCCACCGGAAGGAGCT
GACTGGGTTGAAGGCTCTCAAGGGCATCGGTCGAGATCCCGGTGCCTAATGAGTGAGCTAACTTACATTA
ATTGCGTTGCGCTCACTGCCCGCTTTCCAGTCGGGAAACCTGTCGTGCCAGCTGCATTAATGAATCGGCC
AACGCGCGGGGAGAGGCGGTTTGCGTATTGGGCGCCAGGGTGGTTTTTCTTTTCACCAGTGAGACGGGCA
ACAGCTGATTGCCCTTCACCGCCTGGCCCTGAGAGAGTTGCAGCAAGCGGTCCACGCTGGTTTGCCCCAG
CAGGCGAAAATCCTGTTTGATGGTGGTTAACGGCGGGATATAACATGAGCTGTCTTCGGTATCGTCGTAT
CCCACTACCGAGATATCCGCACCAACGCGCAGCCCGGACTCGGTAATGGCGCGCATTGCGCCCAGCGCCA
TCTGATCGTTGGCAACCAGCATCGCAGTGGGAACGATGCCCTCATTCAGCATTTGCATGGTTTGTTGAAA
ACCGGACATGGCACTCCAGTCGCCTTCCCGTTCCGCTATCGGCTGAATTTGATTGCGAGTGAGATATTTA
TGCCAGCCAGCCAGACGCAGACGCGCCGAGACAGAACTTAATGGGCCCGCTAACAGCGCGATTTGCTGGT
GACCCAATGCGACCAGATGCTCCACGCCCAGTCGCGTACCGTCTTCATGGGAGAAAATAATACTGTTGAT
GGGTGTCTGGTCAGAGACATCAAGAAATAACGCCGGAACATTAGTGCAGGCAGCTTCCACAGCAATGGCA
TCCTGGTCATCCAGCGGATAGTTAATGATCAGCCCACTGACGCGTTGCGCGAGAAGATTGTGCACCGCCG
CTTTACAGGCTTCGACGCCGCTTCGTTCTACCATCGACACCACCACGCTGGCACCCAGTTGATCGGCGCG
AGATTTAATCGCCGCGACAATTTGCGACGGCGCGTGCAGGGCCAGACTGGAGGTGGCAACGCCAATCAGC
AACGACTGTTTGCCCGCCAGTTGTTGTGCCACGCGGTTGGGAATGTAATTCAGCTCCGCCATCGCCGCTT
CCACTTTTTCCCGCGTTTTCGCAGAAACGTGGCTGGCCTGGTTCACCACGCGGGAAACGGTCTGATAAGA
GACACCGGCATACTCTGCGACATCGTATAACGTTACTGGTTTCACATTCACCACCCTGAATTGACTCTCT
TCCGGGCGCTATCATGCCATACCGCGAAAGGTTTTGCGCCATTCGATGGTGTCCGGGATCTCGACGCTCT
CCCTTATGCGACTCCTGCATTAGGAAGCAGCCCAGTAGTAGGTTGAGGCCGTTGAGCACCGCCGCCGCAA
GGAATGGTGCATGCAAGGAGATGGCGCCCAACAGTCCCCCGGCCACGGGGCCTGCCACCATACCCACGCC
GAAACAAGCGCTCATGAGCCCGAAGTGGCGAGCCCGATCTTCCCCATCGGTGATGTCGGCGATATAGGCG
CCAGCAACCGCACCTGTGGCGCCGGTGATGCCGGCCACGATGCGTCCGGCGTAGAGGATCGAGATCTCGA
TCCCGCGAAATTAATACGACTCACTATAGGGGAATTGTGAGCGGATAACAATTCCCCTCTAGAAATAATT
TTGTTTAACTTTAAGAAGGAGATATACATATGAACTTCCCCCGTGCCTCGCGCCTTATGCAGGCTGCTGT
GCTGGGCGGCCTTATGGCCGTTTCCGCAGCGGCCACCGCGCAGACCAATCCGTATGCGCGCGGCCCCAAC
CCTACCGCCGCCTCGTTGGAAGCCAGCGCGGGACCCTTTACCGTTCGTAGCTTTACCGTTAGCCGTCCGT
CCGGATATGGTGCAGGGACCGTCTATTACCCAACCAATGCAGGCGGCACCGTTGGCGCGATTGCAATCGT
CCCCGGGTACACCGCGCGTCAAAGCAGCATTAAGTGGTGGGGTCCGCGCTTAGCTAGCCATGGCTTTGTG
GTTATTACCATCGATACGAACAGCACTCTAGACCAGCCCAGCAGCCGTAGCTCGCAACAGATGGCCGCGC
TTCGTCAAGTTGCGAGCTTGAACGGGACCAGCAGTAGCCCGATTTACGGAAAGGTCGATACTGCCCGCAT
GGGTGTGATGGGCTGGTCAATGGGGGGCGGCGGTTCACTTATTAGCGCCGCGAACAACCCGAGTTTAAAA
GCAGCGGCACCGCAGGCGCCAGGATATCAGTTGCCGAAGGCCGGAATTAGTGGCGCGTGGACCACCCAGA
GCTTAGCGCCCGCCGCCGTTGGCCTGGATGCCCAGGGAGTGCCGCTGATTAATAAGAGCTTTTCTGACGC
AGACCTCCATTTACTGTCGCAGGCGATTCTCGGAACATGCGACGCCTTGGATGGCCTGGCCGACGGCATC
GTTGACAACTACCGAGCGTGCCAAGCGGCTTTTGATCCGGCGACTGCAGCCAACCCAGCGAATGGCCAAG
CCCTGCAGTGCGTGGGCGCAAAGACAGCCGATTGCTTATCGCCCGTCCAAGTTACGGCGATTAAACGAGC
GATGGCCGGTCCGGTAAATAGCGCGGGTACGCCGTTATATAATAGATGGGCCTGGGACGCAGGTATGAGC
GGTCTTAGTGGTACCACTTACAATCAGGGTTGGCGCAGCTGGTGGCTGGGATCGTTTAACAGCTCGGCGA
ATAACGCACAACGTGTATCTGGTTTCTCAGCGCGGAGCTGGCTGGTGGACTTTGCTACCCCGCCGGAGCC
GATGCCCATGACCCAAGTCGCCGCCCGTATGATGAAATTTGATTTCGATATCGATCCTCTGAAAATATGG
GCTACTTCGGGCCAATTTACCCAGAGTAGTATGGACTGGCACGGTGCCACTAGCACCAGCAGTGTTACCG
TGCCGACGCTGATTTTCGCGTGCGAGAATGATAGCATTGCACCGGTGAACAGCAGCGCGCTGCCGATTTA
TGATAGCATGTCCCGCAACGCAAAACAGTTTCTGGAAATTAACGGCGGTAGCCACTCTTGTGCCAACTCT
GGGAACAGCAACCAGGCACTGATCGGAAAAAAAGGGGTTGCATGGATGAAACGATTCATGGATAATGACA
CCCGTTACTCAACCTTCGCCTGTGAGAATCCCAACAGCACACGCGTGTCGGATTTTCGCACCGCGAACTG
TTCCCTCGAGCACCACCATCACCACCACTGAGATCCGGCTGCTAACAAAGCCCGAAAGGAAGCTGAGTTG
GCTGCTGCCACCGCTGAGCAATAACTAGCATAACCCCTTGGGGCCTCTAAACGGGTCTTGAGGGGTTTTT
TGCTGAAAGGAGGAACTATATCCGGAT
Features (pLannotate 1.2.2; 20 found; start..end, strand, type, name):
     12..440     +  rep_origin     f1 ori (sequence partly withheld): f1 bacteriophage origin of replication; arrow indicates direction of (+) strand synthesis
    493..597     +  promoter       AmpR promoter: bla
    598..1458    +  CDS            AmpR: β-lactamase; bla; confers resistance to ampicillin, carbenicillin, and related antibiotics
   1629..2217    +  rep_origin     ori: high-copy-number ColE1/pMB1/pBR322/pUC origin of replication
   2403..2542    -  misc_feature   bom: basis of mobility region from pBR322
   2644..2835    -  CDS            rop: Rop protein, which maintains plasmids at low copy number; rop
   2852..3232    +  CDS            YPB1_ECOLX: Protein predicted: Swiss-Prot protein existence level 4. From Escherichia coli.
   3304..3595    -  CDS            TcR (fragment): tetracycline efflux protein; tet; confers resistance to tetracycline
   3610..3631    -  protein_bind   CAP binding site: CAP binding activates transcription in the presence of cAMP. E. coli catabolite activator protein
   3644..4726    -  CDS            lacI: lac repressor; lacI; The lac repressor binds to the lac operator to inhibit transcription in E. coli. This inhibition can be relieved by adding lactose or isopropyl-β-D-thiogalactopyranoside (IPTG).
   4727..4804    -  promoter       lacI promoter: lacI
   4812..5091    -  CDS            TcR (fragment): tetracycline efflux protein; tet; confers resistance to tetracycline
   5113..5131    +  promoter       T7 promoter: promoter for bacteriophage T7 RNA polymerase
   5132..5156    +  protein_bind   lac operator: The lac repressor binds to the lac operator to inhibit transcription in E. coli. This inhibition can be relieved by adding lactose or isopropyl-β-D-thiogalactopyranoside (IPTG). lac repressor encoded by lacI
   5171..5193    +  RBS            RBS: efficient ribosome binding site from bacteriophage T7 gene 10 (Olins and Rangwala, 1989)
   5222..5752    +  CDS            PETH_UNKP (fragment): Experimental evidence at protein level: Swiss-Prot protein existence level 1. Cutinase that degrades cutin fibers prepared from tomato peels and hydrolyzes various fatty acid monoesters with acyl chain lengths of 2 to 18, with a preference for short-chain substrates (C4 substrate at most). Cannot hydrolyze olive oil (PubMed:22194294). Is also able to degrade polyethylene terephthalate (PET), the most abundant polyester plastic in the world (PubMed:22194294, PubMed:32269349). Can also depolymerize poly(epsilon-caprolactone) (PCL), a synthetic aliphatic biodegradable polyester (PubMed:22194294).
   5747..6418    +  CDS            MHETH_IDESA (fragment): Experimental evidence at protein level: Swiss-Prot protein existence level 1. Involved in the degradation and assimilation of the plastic poly(ethylene terephthalate) (PET), which allows I.sakaiensis to use PET as its major energy and carbon source for growth. Likely acts synergistically with PETase to depolymerize PET. Catalyzes the hydrolysis of mono(2-hydroxyethyl) terephthalate (MHET) into its two environmentally benign monomers, terephthalate and ethylene glycol. Does not show activity against PET, bis(hydroxyethyl) terephthalate (BHET), pNP-aliphatic esters or typical aromatic ester comp
   6398..6709    +  CDS            PETH_UNKP (fragment): Experimental evidence at protein level: Swiss-Prot protein existence level 1. Cutinase that degrades cutin fibers prepared from tomato peels and hydrolyzes various fatty acid monoesters with acyl chain lengths of 2 to 18, with a preference for short-chain substrates (C4 substrate at most). Cannot hydrolyze olive oil (PubMed:22194294). Is also able to degrade polyethylene terephthalate (PET), the most abundant polyester plastic in the world (PubMed:22194294, PubMed:32269349). Can also depolymerize poly(epsilon-caprolactone) (PCL), a synthetic aliphatic biodegradable polyester (PubMed:22194294).
   6749..6798    +  CDS            SET1 (fragment): solubility-enhancement tag derived from T7 phage gene 10B
   6806..6853    +  terminator     T7 terminator: transcription terminator for bacteriophage T7 RNA polymerase
