[The description below was written by a language model from this plasmid's Addgene catalogue record and pLannotate feature annotations shown in this document.]
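Description:
pCJ208 is a bacterial expression plasmid built on the pET-21b(+) backbone for producing an engineered chimeric plastic-degrading enzyme in E. coli. It is propagated through a ColE1/pBR322-type origin, with the bom and rop elements of the pBR322 lineage also annotated (the catalogue lists it as high copy). Selection is by ampicillin resistance from a β-lactamase gene under its own promoter. An f1 phage origin is also present, and the short tetracycline-resistance fragments flagged in the feature table are non-functional backbone remnants.

The insert is a "lidded" variant of PETase from Ideonella sakaiensis 201-F6, codon optimized for E. coli K12 and assembled by Gibson cloning. A seven-residue loop of PETase (Trp185 to Phe191) has been removed and replaced with the Gly251 to Thr472 segment of MHETase, the partner enzyme that hydrolyses the PET breakdown intermediate MHET into terephthalate and ethylene glycol. The feature table reflects this architecture: an MHETase-matching segment sits between two PETase-like fragments, which the annotation software assigned to a related PET-degrading cutinase entry rather than to the Ideonella enzyme itself. Expression is driven by a T7 promoter with an adjacent lac operator and the T7 gene 10 ribosome binding site, and ends at the T7 terminator. The plasmid-borne lacI gene supplies repressor, so transcription is IPTG-inducible in hosts that provide T7 RNA polymerase. A backbone-encoded C-terminal His tag is recorded for affinity purification, although it is not separately annotated in the table. The small "SET1" fragment called just upstream of the terminator is probably a spurious match to backbone sequence. The construct was made for studies characterizing and engineering the two-enzyme PETase/MHETase system for plastics depolymerization, here testing the effect of grafting the MHETase lid onto PETase.
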