Addgene plasmid #162681: pCJ208
Purpose: Lidded variant of PETase from Ideonella sakaiensis 201-F6 (Genbank GAP38373.1) removing a seven-residue loop of PETase (Trp185:Phe191, PETase numbering) and replacing it with Gly251:Thr472 from MHETase; codon optimized for expression in E. coli K12, with C-terminal His tag.
Depositing lab: Gregg Beckham. Depositing organization: National Laboratory of the Rockies (NLR). Publication: Characterization and engineering of a two-enzyme system for plastics depolymerization. Knott BC, Erickson E, Allen MD, Gado JE, Graham R, Kearns FL, Pardo I, Topuzlu E, Anderson JJ, Austin HP, Dominick G, Johnson CW, Rorrer NA, Szostkiewicz CJ, Copie V, Payne CM, Woodcock HL, Donohoe BS, Beckham GT, McGeehan JE. Proc Natl Acad Sci U S A. 2020 Oct 13;117(41):25476-25485. doi: 10.1073/pnas.2006753117. Epub 2020 Sep 28. PubMed 32989159.
Backbone
  Vector backbone: pET-21b(+)
  Backbone manufacturer: EMD Biosciences
  Backbone size w/o insert (bp): 5367
  Vector type: Bacterial Expression
Growth in bacteria
  Bacterial resistance: Ampicillin, 100 μg/mL
  Growth temperature: 37°C
  Growth strain: NEB Stable
  Copy number: High Copy
Gene/Insert
  Gene/Insert name: PETase from Ideonella sakaiensis 201-F6 (Genbank GAP38373.1) incorporating the MHETase lid
  Species: Ideonella sakaiensis 201-F6
  Mutation: Replacement of W185-F191 with G251-T472 from MHETase; codon optimized for expression in E. coli K12
  Promoter: T7/lac
  Tag / fusion protein: His (C terminal on backbone)
  Cloning method: Gibson Cloning
Terms and licenses: Academic/Nonprofit Terms; Industry Terms: Not Available to Industry
How to cite: pCJ208 was a gift from Gregg Beckham (Addgene plasmid # 162681 ; http://n2t.net/addgene:162681 ; RRID:Addgene_162681)
